Addgene plasmid #22480: Dominant negative Hsp90 beta
Depositing lab: William Sessa. Depositing organization: Yale University. Publication: Dominant-negative Hsp90 reduces VEGF-stimulated nitric oxide release and migration in endothelial cells. Miao RQ, Fontana J, Fulton D, Lin MI, Harrison KD, Sessa WC. Arterioscler Thromb Vasc Biol. 2008 Jan . 28(1):105-11. 10.1161/ATVBAHA.107.155499 PubMed 17975117.
Backbone
  Vector backbone: pcDNA3.0
  Backbone size w/o insert (bp): 5400
  Vector type: Mammalian Expression
Growth in bacteria
  Bacterial resistance: Ampicillin, 100 μg/mL
  Growth temperature: 37°C
  Growth strain: DH5alpha
  Copy number: High Copy
Gene/Insert
  Gene/Insert name: Dominant negative Hsp90 (alt name: Hsp90beta D88N)
  Species: H. sapiens (human)
  Insert size (bp): 2700
  Entrez Gene: HSP90AB1 (a.k.a. D6S182, HSP84, HSP90B, HSPC2, HSPCB)
  Tag / fusion protein: HA (N terminal on insert)
  Cloning method: Restriction Enzyme; 5′ cloning site NotI (not destroyed); 3′ cloning site NotI (destroyed during cloning)
  Sequencing primers: 5′ T7
Terms and licenses: Academic/Nonprofit Terms; Industry Terms: Not Available to Industry
How to cite: Dominant negative Hsp90 beta was a gift from William Sessa (Addgene plasmid # 22480 ; http://n2t.net/addgene:22480 ; RRID:Addgene_22480)
