[The description below was written by a language model from this plasmid's Addgene catalogue record and pLannotate feature annotations shown in this document.]
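Description:
Dominant negative Hsp90 beta is a mammalian expression plasmid built on the pcDNA3.0 backbone that carries the human HSP90AB1 (Hsp90β) coding sequence bearing the D88N substitution, with an HA epitope tag recorded at the N terminus of the insert. The insert was cloned by restriction enzyme into NotI sites, only the 5′ one of which survived. The sequenced record is about 7.6 kb, somewhat shorter than the sum of the catalogued backbone and insert sizes. The HSP90AB1 open reading frame is annotated over roughly 2.2 kb, and the HA tag itself is not called as a separate feature in the table.

Expression in mammalian cells is driven by the human cytomegalovirus immediate-early enhancer and promoter, and transcripts are terminated by the bovine growth hormone polyadenylation signal. Flanking T7 and SP6 phage promoters allow in vitro transcription and provide sequencing primer sites. A separate SV40 early promoter–neo–SV40 poly(A) cassette provides neomycin/G418-type selection of stably transfected cells. The short HIV-1 LTR, ble, lacI and bom hits are small fragments typical of automated annotation of this backbone rather than functional elements. In E. coli the plasmid replicates at high copy from a ColE1/pUC-type origin and is selected through the β-lactamase gene conferring ampicillin resistance. An f1 origin permits single-stranded DNA production.

Hsp90's chaperone cycle depends on its ATPase activity, and the D88N mutant is described in the record as acting in a dominant-negative manner. The associated publication used it to interfere with Hsp90 function in endothelial cells, where it reduced VEGF-stimulated nitric oxide release and migration. The HA tag allows the exogenous protein to be detected or immunoprecipitated separately from endogenous Hsp90.
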