Features (pLannotate 1.2.2; 21 found; start..end, strand, type, name):
    140..519     +  enhancer       CMV enhancer: human cytomegalovirus immediate early enhancer
    520..723     +  promoter       CMV promoter: human cytomegalovirus (CMV) immediate early promoter
    719..752     +  LTR            5' LTR (truncated) (fragment): truncated 5' long terminal repeat (LTR) from HIV-1
    768..786     +  promoter       T7 promoter: promoter for bacteriophage T7 RNA polymerase
    910..3075    +  CDS            HSP90AB1: HS90B_HUMAN - Also known as HSP90B, HSPC2, HSPCB. Experimental evidence at protein level: Swiss-Prot protein existence level 1. Molecular chaperone that promotes the maturation, structural maintenance and proper regulation of specific target proteins involved for instance in cell cycle control and signal transduction. Undergoes a functional cycle linked to its ATPase activity. This cycle probably induces conformational changes in the client proteins, thereby causing their activation. Interacts dynamically with various co-chaperones that modulate its substrate recognition, ATPase cycle and chap
   3094..3112    -  promoter       SP6 promoter: promoter for bacteriophage SP6 RNA polymerase
   3138..3362    +  polyA_signal   bGH poly(A) signal: bovine growth hormone polyadenylation signal
   3366..3387    +  promoter       SV40 promoter (fragment): SV40 enhancer and early promoter
   3408..3836    +  rep_origin     f1 ori (sequence partly withheld): f1 bacteriophage origin of replication; arrow indicates direction of (+) strand synthesis
   3850..4179    +  promoter       SV40 promoter: SV40 enhancer and early promoter
   4246..5037    +  CDS            neo: KKA2_KLEPN - Also known as kan, nptII. Experimental evidence at protein level: Swiss-Prot protein existence level 1. Resistance to kanamycin, neomycin, paromomycin, ribostamycin, butirosin and gentamicin B. From Klebsiella pneumoniae.
   5061..5219    +  CDS            ble (fragment): BLE_KLEPN - Experimental evidence at protein level: Swiss-Prot protein existence level 1. Binding protein with a strong affinity to the bleomycin family of antibiotics. Binds to CL990; an antimitotic-antibiotic compound. From Klebsiella pneumoniae.
   5214..5335    +  polyA_signal   SV40 poly(A) signal: SV40 polyadenylation signal
   5408..5424    -  protein_bind   lac operator: The lac repressor binds to the lac operator to inhibit transcription in E. coli. This inhibition can be relieved by adding lactose or isopropyl-β-D-thiogalactopyranoside (IPTG). lac repressor encoded by lacI
   5432..5462    -  promoter       lac promoter: promoter for the E. coli lac operon
   5477..5498    -  protein_bind   CAP binding site: CAP binding activates transcription in the presence of cAMP. E. coli catabolite activator protein
   5511..5603    -  CDS            lacI (fragment): lac repressor; lacI; The lac repressor binds to the lac operator to inhibit transcription in E. coli. This inhibition can be relieved by adding lactose or isopropyl-β-D-thiogalactopyranoside (IPTG).
   5786..6374    -  rep_origin     ori: high-copy-number ColE1/pMB1/pBR322/pUC origin of replication
   6545..7405    -  CDS            AmpR: β-lactamase; bla; confers resistance to ampicillin, carbenicillin, and related antibiotics
   7406..7510    -  promoter       AmpR promoter: bla
   7569..7621    -  misc_feature   bom (fragment): basis of mobility region from pBR322
>Addgene plasmid #22480 | Dominant negative Hsp90 beta | addgene full sequence | sequence record 166280 | Addgene NGS results
GTGTTGGAGGTCGCTGAGTAGTGCGCGAGCAAAATTTAAGCTACAACAAGGCAAGGCTTGACCGACAATT
GCATGAAGAATCTGCTTAGGGTTAGGCGTTTTGCGCTGCTTCGCGATGTACGGGCCAGATATACGCGTTG
ACATTGATTATTGACTAGTTATTAATAGTAATCAATTACGGGGTCATTAGTTCATAGCCCATATATGGAG
TTCCGCGTTACATAACTTACGGTAAATGGCCCGCCTGGCTGACCGCCCAACGACCCCCGCCCATTGACGT
CAATAATGACGTATGTTCCCATAGTAACGCCAATAGGGACTTTCCATTGACGTCAATGGGTGGAGTATTT
ACGGTAAACTGCCCACTTGGCAGTACATCAAGTGTATCATATGCCAAGTACGCCCCCTATTGACGTCAAT
GACGGTAAATGGCCCGCCTGGCATTATGCCCAGTACATGACCTTATGGGACTTTCCTACTTGGCAGTACA
TCTACGTATTAGTCATCGCTATTACCATGGTGATGCGGTTTTGGCAGTACATCAATGGGCGTGGATAGCG
GTTTGACTCACGGGGATTTCCAAGTCTCCACCCCATTGACGTCAATGGGAGTTTGTTTTGGCACCAAAAT
CAACGGGACTTTCCAAAATGTCGTAACAACTCCGCCCCATTGACGCAAATGGGCGGTAGGCGTGTACGGT
GGGAGGTCTATATAAGCAGAGCTCTCTGGCTAACTAGAGAACCCACTGCTTACTGGCTTATCGAAATTAA
TACGACTCACTATAGGGAGACCCAAGCTTGGTACCGAGCTCGGATCCACTAGTAACGGCCGCCAGTGTGC
TGGAATTCTGCAGATATCCATCACACTGGCGGCCGCGCCATGTACCCATACGACGTCCCAGACTACGCTG
AGGAAGTGCACCATGGAGAGGAGGAGGTGGAGACTTTTGCCTTTCAGGCAGAAATTGCCCAACTCATGTC
CCTCATCATCAATACCTTCTATTCCAACAAGGAGATTTTCCTTCGGGAGTTGATCTCTAATGCTTCTGAT
GCCTTGGACAAGATTCGCTATGAGAGCCTGACAGACCCTTCGAAGTTGGACAGTGGTAAAGAGCTGAAAA
TTGACATCATCCCCAACCCTCAGGAACGTACCCTGACTTTGGTTAACACAGGCATTGGCATGACCAAAGC
TGATCTCATAAATAATTTGGGAACCATTGCCAAGTCTGGTACTAAAGCATTCATGGAGGCTCTTCAGGCT
GGTGCAGACATCTCCATGATTGGGCAGTTTGGTGTTGGCTTTTATTCTGCCTACTTGGTGGCAGAGAAAG
TGGTTGTGATCACAAAGCACAACGATGATGAACAGTATGCTTGGGAGTCTTCTGCTGGAGGTTCCTTCAC
TGTGCGTGCTGACCATGGTGAGCCCATTGGCAGGGGTACCAAAGTGATCCTCCATCTTAAAGAAGATCAG
ACAGAGTACCTAGAAGAGAGGCGGGTCAAAGAAGTAGTGAAGAAGCATTCTCAGTTCATAGGCTATCCCA
TCACCCTTTATTTGGAGAAGGAACGAGAGAAGGAAATTAGTGATGATGAGGCAGAGGAAGAGAAAGGTGA
GAAAGAAGAGGAAGATAAAGATGATGAAGAAAAGCCCAAGATCGAAGATGTGGGTTCAGATGAGGAGGAT
GACAGCGGTAAGGATAAGAAGAAGAAAACTAAGAAGATCAAAGAGAAATACATTGATCAGGAAGAACTAA
ACAAGACCAAGCCTATTTGGACCAGAAACCCTGATGACATCACCCAAGAGGAGTATGGAGAATTCTACAA
GAGCCTCACTAATGACTGGGAAGACCACTTGGCAGTCAAGCACTTTTCTGTAGAAGGTCAGTTGGAATTC
AGGGCATTGCTATTTATTCCTCGTCGGGCTCCCTTTGACCTTTTTGAGAACAAGAAGAAAAAGAACAACA
TCAAACTCTATGTCCGCCGTGTGTTCATCATGGACAGCTGTGATGAGTTGATACCAGAGTATCTCAATTT
TATCCGTGGTGTGGTTGACTCTGAGGATCTGCCCCTGAACATCTCCCGAGAAATGCTCCAGCAGAGCAAA
ATCTTGAAAGTCATTCGCAAAAACATTGTTAAGAAGTGCCTTGAGCTCTTCTCTGAGCTGGCAGAAGACA
AGGAGAATTACAAGAAATTCTATGAGGCATTCTCTAAAAATCTCAAGCTTGGAATCCACGAAGACTCCAC
TAACCGCCGCCGCCTGTCTGAGCTGCTGCGCTATCATACCTCCCAGTCTGGAGATGAGATGACATCTCTG
TCAGAGTATGTTTCTCGCATGAAGGAGACACAGAAGTCCATCTATTACATCACTGGTGAGAGCAAAGAGC
AGGTGGCCAACTCAGCTTTTGTGGAGCGAGTGCGGAAACGGGGCTTCGAGGTGGTATATATGACCGAGCC
CATTGACGAGTACTGTGTGCAGCAGCTCAAGGAATTTGATGGGAAGAGCCTGGTCTCAGTTACCAAGGAG
GGTCTGGAGCTGCCTGAGGATGAGGAGGAGAAGAAGAAGATGGAAGAGAGCAAGGCAAAGTTTGAGAACC
TCTGCAAGCTCATGAAAGAAATCTTAGATAAGAAGGTTGAGAAGGTGACAATCTCCAATAGACTTGTGTC
TTCACCTTGCTGCATTGTGACCAGCACCTACGGCTGGACAGCCAATATGGAGCGGATCATGAAAGCCCAG
GCACTTCGGGACAACTCCACCATGGGCTATATGATGGCCAAAAAGCACCTGGAGATCAACCCTGACCACC
CCATTGTGGAGACGCTGCGGCAGAAGGCTGAGGCCGACAAGAATGATAAGGCAGTTAAGGACCTGGTGGT
GCTGCTGTTTGAAACCGCCCTGCTATCTTCTGGCTTTTCCCTTGAGGATCCCCAGACCCACTCCAACCGC
ATCTATCGCATGATCAAGCTAGGTCTAGGTATTGATGAAGATGAAGTGGCAGCAGAGGAACCCAATGCTG
CAGTTCCTGATGAGATCCCCCCTCTCGAGGGCGATGAGGATGCGTCTCGCATGGAAGAAGTCGATTAGTC
TAGAGGGCCCTATTCTATAGTGTCACCTAAATGCTAGAGCTCGCTGATCAGCCTCGACTGTGCCTTCTAG
TTGCCAGCCATCTGTTGTTTGCCCCTCCCCCGTGCCTTCCTTGACCCTGGAAGGTGCCACTCCCACTGTC
CTTTCCTAATAAAATGAGGAAATTGCATCGCATTGTCTGAGTAGGTGTCATTCTATTCTGGGGGGTGGGG
TGGGGCAGGACAGCAAGGGGGAGGATTGGGAAGACAATAGCAGGCATGCTGGGGATGCGGTGGGCTCTAT
GGCTTCTGAGGCGGAAAGAACCAGCTGGGGCTCTAGGGGGTATCCCC
[124 nt withheld, positions 3408-3531]
C
[91 nt withheld, positions 3533-3623]
A
[49 nt withheld, positions 3625-3673]
CCTTTGACGTTGGAGTCCACGTTCTTT
[37 nt withheld, positions 3701-3737]
ACCCTATCTCGGTCTATTCTTTTGATTTATAAGGGATTTTGCCGATTTCGGCCTATTGGTTAAAAAATGA
GCTGATTTAACAAAAATTTAACGCGAATTAATTCTGTGGAATGTGTGTCAGTTAGGGTGTGGAAAGTCCC
CAGGCTCCCCAGCAGGCAGAAGTATGCAAAGCATGCATCTCAATTAGTCAGCAACCAGGTGTGGAAAGTC
CCCAGGCTCCCCAGCAGGCAGAAGTATGCAAAGCATGCATCTCAATTAGTCAGCAACCATAGTCCCGCCC
CTAACTCCGCCCATCCCGCCCCTAACTCCGCCCAGTTCCGCCCATTCTCCGCCCCATGGCTGACTAATTT
TTTTTATTTATGCAGAGGCCGAGGCCGCCTCTGCCTCTGAGCTATTCCAGAAGTAGTGAGGAGGCTTTTT
TGGAGGCCTAGGCTTTTGCAAAAAGCTCCCGGGAGCTTGTATATCCATTTTCGGATCTGATCAAGAGACA
GGATGAGGATCGTTTCGCATGATTGAACAAGATGGATTGCACGCAGGTTCTCCGGCCGCTTGGGTGGAGA
GGCTATTCGGCTATGACTGGGCACAACAGACAATCGGCTGCTCTGATGCCGCCGTGTTCCGGCTGTCAGC
GCAGGGGCGCCCGGTTCTTTTTGTCAAGACCGACCTGTCCGGTGCCCTGAATGAACTGCAGGACGAGGCA
GCGCGGCTATCGTGGCTGGCCACGACGGGCGTTCCTTGCGCAGCTGTGCTCGACGTTGTCACTGAAGCGG
GAAGGGACTGGCTGCTATTGGGCGAAGTGCCGGGGCAGGATCTCCTGTCATCTCACCTTGCTCCTGCCGA
GAAAGTATCCATCATGGCTGATGCAATGCGGCGGCTGCATACGCTTGATCCGGCTACCTGCCCATTCGAC
CACCAAGCGAAACATCGCATCGAGCGAGCACGTACTCGGATGGAAGCCGGTCTTGTCGATCAGGATGATC
TGGACGAAGAGCATCAGGGGCTCGCGCCAGCCGAACTGTTCGCCAGGCTCAAGGCGCGCATGCCCGACGG
CGAGGATCTCGTCGTGACCCATGGCGATGCCTGCTTGCCGAATATCATGGTGGAAAATGGCCGCTTTTCT
GGATTCATCGACTGTGGCCGGCTGGGTGTGGCGGACCGCTATCAGGACATAGCGTTGGCTACCCGTGATA
TTGCTGAAGAGCTTGGCGGCGAATGGGCTGACCGCTTCCTCGTGCTTTACGGTATCGCCGCTCCCGATTC
GCAGCGCATCGCCTTCTATCGCCTTCTTGACGAGTTCTTCTGAGCGGGACTCTGGGGTTCGAAATGACCG
ACCAAGCGACGCCCAACCTGCCATCACGAGATTTCGATTCCACCGCCGCCTTCTATGAAAGGTTGGGCTT
CGGAATCGTTTTCCGGGACGCCGGCTGGATGATCCTCCAGCGCGGGGATCTCATGCTGGAGTTCTTCGCC
CACCCCAACTTGTTTATTGCAGCTTATAATGGTTACAAATAAAGCAATAGCATCACAAATTTCACAAATA
AAGCATTTTTTTCACTGCATTCTAGTTGTGGTTTGTCCAAACTCATCAATGTATCTTATCATGTCTGTAT
ACCGTCGACCTCTAGCTAGAGCTTGGCGTAATCATGGTCATAGCTGTTTCCTGTGTGAAATTGTTATCCG
CTCACAATTCCACACAACATACGAGCCGGAAGCATAAAGTGTAAAGCCTGGGGTGCCTAATGAGTGAGCT
AACTCACATTAATTGCGTTGCGCTCACTGCCCGCTTTCCAGTCGGGAAACCTGTCGTGCCAGCTGCATTA
ATGAATCGGCCAACGCGCGGGGAGAGGCGGTTTGCGTATTGGGCGCTCTTCCGCTTCCTCGCTCACTGAC
TCGCTGCGCTCGGTCGTTCGGCTGCGGCGAGCGGTATCAGCTCACTCAAAGGCGGTAATACGGTTATCCA
CAGAATCAGGGGATAACGCAGGAAAGAACATGTGAGCAAAAGGCCAGCAAAAGGCCAGGAACCGTAAAAA
GGCCGCGTTGCTGGCGTTTTTCCATAGGCTCCGCCCCCCTGACGAGCATCACAAAAATCGACGCTCAAGT
CAGAGGTGGCGAAACCCGACAGGACTATAAAGATACCAGGCGTTTCCCCCTGGAAGCTCCCTCGTGCGCT
CTCCTGTTCCGACCCTGCCGCTTACCGGATACCTGTCCGCCTTTCTCCCTTCGGGAAGCGTGGCGCTTTC
TCATAGCTCACGCTGTAGGTATCTCAGTTCGGTGTAGGTCGTTCGCTCCAAGCTGGGCTGTGTGCACGAA
CCCCCCGTTCAGCCCGACCGCTGCGCCTTATCCGGTAACTATCGTCTTGAGTCCAACCCGGTAAGACACG
ACTTATCGCCACTGGCAGCAGCCACTGGTAACAGGATTAGCAGAGCGAGGTATGTAGGCGGTGCTACAGA
GTTCTTGAAGTGGTGGCCTAACTACGGCTACACTAGAAGAACAGTATTTGGTATCTGCGCTCTGCTGAAG
CCAGTTACCTTCGGAAAAAGAGTTGGTAGCTCTTGATCCGGCAAACAAACCACCGCTGGTAGCGGTGGTT
TTTTTGTTTGCAAGCAGCAGATTACGCGCAGAAAAAAAGGATCTCAAGAAGATCCTTTGATCTTTTCTAC
GGGGTCTGACGCTCAGTGGAACGAAAACTCACGTTAAGGGATTTTGGTCATGAGATTATCAAAAAGGATC
TTCACCTAGATCCTTTTAAATTAAAAATGAAGTTTTAAATCAATCTAAAGTATATATGAGTAAACTTGGT
CTGACAGTTACCAATGCTTAATCAGTGAGGCACCTATCTCAGCGATCTGTCTATTTCGTTCATCCATAGT
TGCCTGACTCCCCGTCGTGTAGATAACTACGATACGGGAGGGCTTACCATCTGGCCCCAGTGCTGCAATG
ATACCGCGAGACCCACGCTCACCGGCTCCAGATTTATCAGCAATAAACCAGCCAGCCGGAAGGGCCGAGC
GCAGAAGTGGTCCTGCAACTTTATCCGCCTCCATCCAGTCTATTAATTGTTGCCGGGAAGCTAGAGTAAG
TAGTTCGCCAGTTAATAGTTTGCGCAACGTTGTTGCCATTGCTACAGGCATCGTGGTGTCACGCTCGTCG
TTTGGTATGGCTTCATTCAGCTCCGGTTCCCAACGATCAAGGCGAGTTACATGATCCCCCATGTTGTGCA
AAAAAGCGGTTAGCTCCTTCGGTCCTCCGATCGTTGTCAGAAGTAAGTTGGCCGCAGTGTTATCACTCAT
GGTTATGGCAGCACTGCATAATTCTCTTACTGTCATGCCATCCGTAAGATGCTTTTCTGTGACTGGTGAG
TACTCAACCAAGTCATTCTGAGAATAGTGTATGCGGCGACCGAGTTGCTCTTGCCCGGCGTCAATACGGG
ATAATACCGCGCCACATAGCAGAACTTTAAAAGTGCTCATCATTGGAAAACGTTCTTCGGGGCGAAAACT
CTCAAGGATCTTACCGCTGTTGAGATCCAGTTCGATGTAACCCACTCGTGCACCCAACTGATCTTCAGCA
TCTTTTACTTTCACCAGCGTTTCTGGGTGAGCAAAAACAGGAAGGCAAAATGCCGCAAAAAAGGGAATAA
GGGCGACACGGAAATGTTGAATACTCATACTCTTCCTTTTTCAATATTATTGAAGCATTTATCAGGGTTA
TTGTCTCATGAGCGGATACATATTTGAATGTATTTAGAAAAATAAACAAATAGGGGTTCCGCGCACATTT
CCCCGAAAAGTGCCACCTGACGTCGACGGATCGGGAGATCTCCCGATCCCCTATGGTGCACTCTCAGTAC
AATCTGCTCTGATGCCGCATAGTTAAGCCAGTATCTGCTCCCTGCTTGT
