>Addgene plasmid #22480 | Dominant negative Hsp90 beta | addgene partial sequence | sequence record 28462 | 22480 with T7
CTAGTAACGGCCGCCAGTGTGCTGGAATTCTGCAGATATCCATCACACTGGCGGCCGCGCCATGTACCCA
TACGACGTCCCAGACTACGCTGAGGAAGTGCACCATGGAGAGGAGGAGGTGGAGACTTTTGCCTTTCAGG
CAGAAATTGCCCAACTCATGTCCCTCATCATCAATACCTTCTATTCCAACAAGGAGATTTTCCTTCGGGA
GTTGATCTCTAATGCTTCTGATGCCTTGGACAAGATTCGCTATGAGAGCCTGACAGACCCTTCGAAGTTG
GACAGTGGTAAAGAGCTGAAAATTGACATCATCCCCAACCCTCAGGAACGTACCCTGACTTTGGTTAACA
CAGGCATTGGCATGACCAAAGCTGATCTCATAAATAATTTGGGAACCATTGCCAAGTCTGGTACTAAAGC
ATTCATGGAGGCTCTTCAGGCTGGTGCAGACATCTCCATGATTGGGCAGTTTGGTGTTGGCTTTTATTCT
GCCTACTTGGTGGCAGAGAAAGTGGTTGTGATCACAAAGCACAACGATGATGAACAGTATGCTTGGGAGT
CTTCTGCTGGAGGTTCCTTCACTGTGCGTGCTGACCATGGTGAGCCCATTGGCAGGGGTACCAAAGTGAT
CCTCCATCTTAAAGAAGATCAGACAGAGTACCTAGAAGAGAGGCGGGTCAAAGAAGTAGTGAAGAAANCA
TTCTCAGTTCATAGGCTATCCCATCACCCTTTATTTGGAGAAGGAACGAG
